Addgene plasmid #128018: CIT96u
Purpose: K77A
Depositing lab: Uwe Sauer. Depositing organization: ETH Zurich (Swiss Federal Institute of Technology). Publication: Engineering genetically encoded nanosensors for real-time in vivo measurements of citrate concentrations. Ewald JC, Reich S, Baumann S, Frommer WB, Zamboni N. PLoS One. 2011;6(12):e28245. doi: 10.1371/journal.pone.0028245. Epub 2011 Dec 2. PubMed 22164251.
Backbone
  Vector backbone: pRSET
Growth in bacteria
  Bacterial resistance: Ampicillin, 100 μg/mL
  Growth temperature: 37°C
  Growth strain: DH5alpha
  Growth instructions: Construction and testing of plasmid was done in BL21.
  Copy number: Unknown
Gene/Insert
  Gene/Insert name: CitA
  Species: Klebsiella pneumoniae
Terms and licenses: Academic/Nonprofit Terms; Industry Terms: Not Available to Industry
How to cite: CIT96u was a gift from Uwe Sauer (Addgene plasmid # 128018 ; http://n2t.net/addgene:128018 ; RRID:Addgene_128018)
