[The description below was written by a language model from this plasmid's Addgene catalogue record and pLannotate feature annotations shown in this document.]
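Description:
CIT96u is a bacterial expression plasmid built on the pRSET backbone that encodes a genetically encoded FRET nanosensor for citrate. It is maintained in E. coli through a high-copy ColE1/pUC-type origin and selected with ampicillin via the β-lactamase (AmpR) gene. An f1 origin is also present, which allows single-stranded DNA production. The annotation software additionally flags short fragments of an RSF origin, lacI, lacZα and a T7 gene 10B-derived solubility tag. These are small partial matches, probably backbone remnants rather than functional elements.

The expression cassette is driven by the T7 promoter with the T7 gene 10 ribosome binding site and closed by the T7 terminator, so it requires a host that supplies T7 RNA polymerase. This is consistent with the record's note that construction and testing were done in BL21. The open reading frame begins with the usual pRSET N-terminal leader: a short match to a His-tag-containing composite tag, the T7 gene 10 leader, and the Xpress epitope with its enterokinase site. This is followed by an enhanced cyan fluorescent protein, a fragment of the Klebsiella pneumoniae sensor kinase CitA, and the yellow fluorescent protein Venus. The CitA periplasmic domain is the part that binds citrate. Placing a CitA fragment between a cyan donor and a yellow acceptor lets ligand-induced conformational change be read out as a change in energy transfer.

The stated purpose is simply "K77A", which indicates a lysine-to-alanine point variant. It presumably lies in the CitA binding domain and alters the sensor's affinity, but the record does not spell out its position or effect. The associated work concerns sensors for real-time in vivo measurement of citrate concentrations.
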