Features (pLannotate 1.2.2; 17 found; start..end, strand, type, name):
      1..124     +  rep_origin     RSF ori (fragment): Plasmids containing the RSF 1030 origin of replication can be propagated in E. coli cells that contain additional plasmids with compatible origins.
    126..179     +  CDS            lacI (fragment): lac repressor; lacI; The lac repressor binds to the lac operator to inhibit transcription in E. coli. This inhibition can be relieved by adding lactose or isopropyl-β-D-thiogalactopyranoside (IPTG).
    199..217     +  promoter       T7 promoter: promoter for bacteriophage T7 RNA polymerase
    249..271     +  RBS            RBS: efficient ribosome binding site from bacteriophage T7 gene 10 (Olins and Rangwala, 1989)
    291..311     +  CDS            capTEV™ (fragment): composite tag for in vivo biotinylation, TEV protease cleavage, and 6xHis tagging
    312..344     +  CDS            T7 tag (gene 10 leader): leader peptide from bacteriophage T7 gene 10 promotes efficient translation in E. coli
    348..371     +  CDS            Xpress™ tag: Xpress™ epitope tag, including an enterokinase recognition and cleavage site
    390..1070    +  CDS            Enhanced Cyan-Emitting GFP: Enhanced Cyan-Emitting GFP is a basic (constitutively fluorescent) cyan fluorescent protein published in 2002, derived from Aequorea victoria.
   1077..1451    +  CDS            citA (fragment): CITA_KLEPN - Experimental evidence at protein level: Swiss-Prot protein existence level 1. Member of the two-component regulatory system CitA/CitB. Probably activates CitB by phosphorylation. The periplasmic domain binds H-citrate(2-), which is essential for induction of the citrate- fermentation genes. From Klebsiella pneumoniae.
   1455..2165    +  CDS            Venus: Venus is a basic (constitutively fluorescent) yellow fluorescent protein published in 2002, derived from Aequorea victoria. It is reported to be a rapidly-maturing weak dimer with moderate acid sensitivity.
   2181..2230    +  CDS            SET1 (fragment): solubility-enhancement tag derived from T7 phage gene 10B
   2238..2285    +  terminator     T7 terminator: transcription terminator for bacteriophage T7 RNA polymerase
   2311..2377    +  CDS            lacZα (fragment): LacZα fragment of β-galactosidase; lacZ fragment
   2382..2837    +  rep_origin     f1 ori (sequence partly withheld): f1 bacteriophage origin of replication; arrow indicates direction of (+) strand synthesis
   2863..2967    +  promoter       AmpR promoter: bla
   2968..3828    +  CDS            AmpR: β-lactamase; bla; confers resistance to ampicillin, carbenicillin, and related antibiotics
   3999..4587    +  rep_origin     ori: high-copy-number ColE1/pMB1/pBR322/pUC origin of replication
>Addgene plasmid #128018 | CIT96u | addgene full sequence | sequence record 251605 | Addgene NGS Result
ATGTTCTTTCCTGCGTTATCCCCTGATTCTGTGGATAACCGTATTACCGCCTTTGAGTGAGCTGATACCG
CTCGCCGCAGCCGAACGACCGAGCGCAGCGAGTCAGTGAGCGAGGAAGCGGAAGAGCGCCCAATACGCAA
ACCGCCTCTCCCCGCGCGTTGGCCGATTCATTAATGCAGGATCTCGATCCCGCGAAATTAATACGACTCA
CTATAGGGAGACCACAACGGTTTCCCTCTAGAAATAATTTTGTTTAACTTTAAGAAGGAGATATACATAT
GCGGGGTTCTCATCATCATCATCATCATGGTATGGCTAGCATGACTGGTGGACAGCAAATGGGTCGGGAT
CTGTACGACGATGACGATAAGGATCCGGGCCTCGAGGTGAGCAAGGGCGAGGAGCTGTTCACCGGGGTGG
TGCCCATCCTGGTCGAGCTGGACGGCGACGTAAACGGCCACAAGTTCAGCGTGTCCGGCGAGGGCGAGGG
CGATGCCACCTACGGCAAGCTGACCCTGAAGTTCATCTGCACCACCGGCAAGCTGCCCGTGCCCTGGCCC
ACCCTCGTGACCACCCTGACCTGGGGCGTGCAGTGCTTCAGCCGCTACCCCGACCACATGAAGCAGCACG
ACTTCTTCAAGTCCGCCATGCCCGAAGGCTACGTCCAGGAGCGCACCATCTTCTTCAAGGACGACGGCAA
CTACAAGACCCGCGCCGAGGTGAAGTTCGAGGGCGACACCCTGGTGAACCGCATCGAGCTGAAGGGCATC
GACTTCAAGGAGGACGGCAACATCCTGGGGCACAAGCTGGAGTACAACTACATCAGCCACAACGTCTATA
TCACCGCCGACAAGCAGAAGAACGGCATCAAGGCCAACTTCAAGATCCGCCACAACATCGAGGACGGCAG
CGTGCAGCTCGCCGACCACTACCAGCAGAACACCCCCATCGGCGACGGCCCCGTGCTGCTGCCCGACAAC
CACTACCTGAGCACCCAGTCCGCCCTGAGCAAAGACCCCAACGAGAAGCGCGATCACATGGTCCTGCTGG
AGTTCGTGACCGCCGCCGGGGGTACCCGTCTGCATTATCAGGTCGGGCAGCGGGCGCTGATTCAGGCAAT
GCAGATTTCGGCGATGCCGGAGCTGGTCGAAGCGGTTCAGAAACGCGATCTCGCCAGAATCAAAGCGCTT
ATCGATCCCATGCGTTCGTTCTCCGACGCCACCTATATCACCGTCGGTGATGCCAACGGCCAGCGCCTCT
ATCATGTTAATCCTGATGAAATCGGCGCCTCGATGGAAGGCGGCGATAGCGATGAAGCATTGTTAAACGC
GAAAAGTTACGTGTCAGTGCGCAAAGGCTCGCTGGGCTCCTCGCTGCGCGGTAAATCACCGATTCAGGAC
GAGACCGGCAAGGTGATTGGCATTGTGTCGGTAGGCTATACCATCGAGCAAACTAGTAAGGGCGAGGAGC
TGTTCACCGGGGTGGTGCCCATCCTGGTCGAGCTGGACGGCGACGTAAACGGCCACAAGTTCAGCGTGTC
CGGCGAGGGCGAGGGCGATGCCACCTACGGCAAGCTGACCCTGAAGCTGATCTGCACCACCGGCAAGCTG
CCCGTGCCCTGGCCCACCCTCGTGACCACCCTGGGCTACGGCCTGCAGTGCTTCGCCCGCTACCCCGACC
ACATGAAGCAGCACGACTTCTTCAAGTCCGCCATGCCCGAAGGCTACGTCCAGGAGCGCACCATCTTCTT
CAAGGACGACGGCAACTACAAGACCCGCGCCGAGGTGAAGTTCGAGGGCGACACCCTGGTGAACCGCATC
GAGCTGAAGGGCATCGACTTCAAGGAGGACGGCAACATCCTGGGGCACAAGCTGGAGTACAACTACAACA
GCCACAACGTCTATATCACCGCCGACAAGCAGAAGAACGGCATCAAGGCCAACTTCAAGATCCGCCACAA
CATCGAGGACGGCGGCGTGCAGCTCGCCGACCACTACCAGCAGAACACCCCCATCGGCGACGGCCCCGTG
CTGCTGCCCGACAACCACTACCTGAGCTACCAGTCCGCCCTGAGCAAAGACCCCAACGAGAAGCGCGATC
ACATGGTCCTGCTGGAGTTCGTGACCGCCGCCGGGATCACTCTCGGCATGGACGAGCTGTACAAGTAAGG
GCCCGATCCGGCTGCTAACAAAGCCCGAAAGGAAGCTGAGTTGGCTGCTGCCACCGCTGAGCAATAACTA
GCATAACCCCTTGGGGCCTCTAAACGGGTCTTGAGGGGTTTTTTGCTGAAAGGAGGAACTATATCCGGAT
CTGGCGTAATAGCGAAGAGGCCCGCACCGATCGCCCTTCCCAACAGTTGCGCAGCCTGAATGGCGAATGG
G
[124 nt withheld, positions 2382-2505]
C
[91 nt withheld, positions 2507-2597]
AGGGTGT
[43 nt withheld, positions 2605-2647]
CCTTTGACGTTGGAGTCCACGTTCTTT
[37 nt withheld, positions 2675-2711]
ACCCTATCTCGGTCTATTCTTTTGATTTATAAGGGATTTTGCCGATTTCGGCCTATTGGTTAAAAAATGA
GCTGATTTAACAAAAATTTAACGCGAATTTTAACAAAATATTAACGCTTACAATTTAGGTGGCACTTTTC
GGGGAAATGTGCGCGGAACCCCTATTTGTTTATTTTTCTAAATACATTCAAATATGTATCCGCTCATGAG
ACAATAACCCTGATAAATGCTTCAATAATATTGAAAAAGGAAGAGTATGAGTATTCAACATTTCCGTGTC
GCCCTTATTCCCTTTTTTGCGGCATTTTGCCTTCCTGTTTTTGCTCACCCAGAAACGCTGGTGAAAGTAA
AAGATGCTGAAGATCAGTTGGGTGCACGAGTGGGTTACATCGAACTGGATCTCAACAGCGGTAAGATCCT
TGAGAGTTTTCGCCCCGAAGAACGTTTTCCAATGATGAGCACTTTTAAAGTTCTGCTATGTGGCGCGGTA
TTATCCCGTATTGACGCCGGGCAAGAGCAACTCGGTCGCCGCATACACTATTCTCAGAATGACTTGGTTG
AGTACTCACCAGTCACAGAAAAGCATCTTACGGATGGCATGACAGTAAGAGAATTATGCAGTGCTGCCAT
AACCATGAGTGATAACACTGCGGCCAACTTACTTCTGACAACGATCGGAGGACCGAAGGAGCTAACCGCT
TTTTTGCACAACATGGGGGATCATGTAACTCGCCTTGATCGTTGGGAACCGGAGCTGAATGAAGCCATAC
CAAACGACGAGCGTGACACCACGATGCCTGTAGCAATGGCAACAACGTTGCGCAAACTATTAACTGGCGA
ACTACTTACTCTAGCTTCCCGGCAACAATTAATAGACTGGATGGAGGCGGATAAAGTTGCAGGACCACTT
CTGCGCTCGGCCCTTCCGGCTGGCTGGTTTATTGCTGATAAATCTGGAGCCGGTGAGCGTGGGTCTCGCG
GTATCATTGCAGCACTGGGGCCAGATGGTAAGCCCTCCCGTATCGTAGTTATCTACACGACGGGGAGTCA
GGCAACTATGGATGAACGAAATAGACAGATCGCTGAGATAGGTGCCTCACTGATTAAGCATTGGTAACTG
TCAGACCAAGTTTACTCATATATACTTTAGATTGATTTAAAACTTCATTTTTAATTTAAAAGGATCTAGG
TGAAGATCCTTTTTGATAATCTCATGACCAAAATCCCTTAACGTGAGTTTTCGTTCCACTGAGCGTCAGA
CCCCGTAGAAAAGATCAAAGGATCTTCTTGAGATCCTTTTTTTCTGCGCGTAATCTGCTGCTTGCAAACA
AAAAAACCACCGCTACCAGCGGTGGTTTGTTTGCCGGATCAAGAGCTACCAACTCTTTTTCCGAAGGTAA
CTGGCTTCAGCAGAGCGCAGATACCAAATACTGTTCTTCTAGTGTAGCCGTAGTTAGGCCACCACTTCAA
GAACTCTGTAGCACCGCCTACATACCTCGCTCTGCTAATCCTGTTACCAGTGGCTGCTGCCAGTGGCGAT
AAGTCGTGTCTTACCGGGTTGGACTCAAGACGATAGTTACCGGATAAGGCGCAGCGGTCGGGCTGAACGG
GGGGTTCGTGCACACAGCCCAGCTTGGAGCGAACGACCTACACCGAACTGAGATACCTACAGCGTGAGCT
ATGAGAAAGCGCCACGCTTCCCGAAGGGAGAAAGGCGGACAGGTATCCGGTAAGCGGCAGGGTCGGAACA
GGAGAGCGCACGAGGGAGCTTCCAGGGGGAAACGCCTGGTATCTTTATAGTCCTGTCGGGTTTCGCCACC
TCTGACTTGAGCGTCGATTTTTGTGATGCTCGTCAGGGGGGCGGAGCCTATGGAAAAACGCCAGCAACGC
GGCCTTTTTACGGTTCCTGGCCTTTTGCTGGCCTTTTGCTCAC
